>Addgene plasmid #139252 | pHIE096 CMV Bxb1 | addgene full sequence | sequence record 325167 | Addgene NGS Result
GACGGATCGGGAGATCTCCCGATCCCCTATGGTGCACTCTCAGTACAATCTGCTCTGATGCCGCATAGTT
AAGCCAGTATCTGCTCCCTGCTTGTGTGTTGGAGGTCGCTGAGTAGTGCGCGAGCAAAATTTAAGCTACA
ACAAGGCAAGGCTTGACCGACAATTGCATGAAGAATCTGCTTAGGGTTAGGCGTTTTGCGCTGCTTCGCG
ATGTACGGGCCAGATATACGCGTTGACATTGATTATTGACTAGTTATTAATAGTAATCAATTACGGGGTC
ATTAGTTCATAGCCCATATATGGAGTTCCGCGTTACATAACTTACGGTAAATGGCCCGCCTGGCTGACCG
CCCAACGACCCCCGCCCATTGACGTCAATAATGACGTATGTTCCCATAGTAACGCCAATAGGGACTTTCC
ATTGACGTCAATGGGTGGAGTATTTACGGTAAACTGCCCACTTGGCAGTACATCAAGTGTATCATATGCC
AAGTACGCCCCCTATTGACGTCAATGACGGTAAATGGCCCGCCTGGCATTATGCCCAGTACATGACCTTA
TGGGACTTTCCTACTTGGCAGTACATCTACGTATTAGTCATCGCTATTACCATGGTGATGCGGTTTTGGC
AGTACATCAATGGGCGTGGATAGCGGTTTGACTCACGGGGATTTCCAAGTCTCCACCCCATTGACGTCAA
TGGGAGTTTGTTTTGGCACCAAAATCAACGGGACTTTCCAAAATGTCGTAACAACTCCGCCCCATTGACG
CAAATGGGCGGTAGGCGTGTACGGTGGGAGGTCTATATAAGCAGAGCTCTCTGGCTAACTAGAGAACCCA
CTGCTTACTGGCTTATCGAAATTAATACGACTCACTATAGGGAGTCCCAAGCTGGCTAGCGCCGCCACC
[1500 nt withheld, positions 910-2409]
TGAGCGGCCGCTCGAGTCTAGAGGGCCCGTTTAAACCCGCTGATCAGCCTCGACTGTGCCTTCTAGTTGC
CAGCCATCTGTTGTTTGCCCCTCCCCCGTGCCTTCCTTGACCCTGGAAGGTGCCACTCCCACTGTCCTTT
CCTAATAAAATGAGGAAATTGCATCGCATTGTCTGAGTAGGTGTCATTCTATTCTGGGGGGTGGGGTGGG
GCAGGACAGCAAGGGGGAGGATTGGGAAGTCAATAGCAGGCATGCTGGGGATGCGGTGGGCTCTATGGCT
TCTGAGGCGGAAAGAACCAGCTGGGGCTCTAGGGGGTATCCCC
[124 nt withheld, positions 2733-2856]
C
[91 nt withheld, positions 2858-2948]
A
[49 nt withheld, positions 2950-2998]
CCTTTGACGTTGGAGTCCACGTTCTTT
[37 nt withheld, positions 3026-3062]
ACCCTATCTCGGTCTATTCTTTTGATTTATAAGGGATTTTGCCGATTTCGGCCTATTGGTTAAAAAATGA
GCTGATTTAACAAAAATTTAACGCGAATTAATTCTGTGGAATGTGTGTCAGTTAGGCTCAATTAGTCAGC
AACCATAGTCCCGCCCCTAACTCCGCCCATCCCGCCCCTAACTCCGCCCAGTTCCGCCCATTCTCCGCCC
CATGGCTGACTAATTTTTTTTATTTATGCAGAGGCCGAGGCCGCCTCTGCCTCTGAGCTATTCCAGAAGT
AGTGAGGAGGCTTTTTTGGAGGCCTAGGCTTTTGCAAAAAGCTCCCGGGAGCTTGTATATCCATTTTCGG
AGGTTGGGCTTCGGAATCGTTTTCCGGGACGCCGGCTGGATGATCCTCCAGCGCGGGGATCTCATGCTGG
AGTTCTTCGCCCACCCCAACTTGTTTATTGCAGCTTATAATGGTTACAAATAAAGCAATAGCATCACAAA
TTTCACAAATAAAGCATTTTTTTCACTGCATTCTAGTTGTGGTTTGTCCAAACTCATCAATGTATCTTAT
CATGTCTGTATACCGTCGACCTCTAGCTAGAGCTTGGCGTAATCATGGTCATAGCTGTTTCCTGTGTGAA
ATTGTTATCCGCTCACAATTCCACACAACATACGAGCCGGAAGCATAAAGTGTAAAGCCTGGGGTGCCTA
ATGAGTGAGCTAACTCACATTAATTGCGTTGCGCTCACTGCCCGCTTTCCAGTCGGGAAACCTGTCGTGC
CAGCTGCATTAATGAATCGGCCAACGCGCGGGGAGAGGCGGTTTGCGTATTGGGCGCTCTTCCGCTTCCT
CGCTCACTGACTCGCTGCGCTCGGTCGTTCGGCTGCGGCGAGCGGTATCAGCTCACTCAAAGGCGGTAAT
ACGGTTATCCACAGAATCAGGGGATAACGCAGGAAAGAACATGTGAGCAAAAGGCCAGCAAAAGGCCAGG
AACCGTAAAAAGGCCGCGTTGCTGGCGTTTTTCCATAGGCTCCGCCCCCCTGACGAGCATCACAAAAATC
GACGCTCAAGTCAGAGGTGGCGAAACCCGACAGGACTATAAAGATACCAGGCGTTTCCCCCTGGAAGCTC
CCTCGTGCGCTCTCCTGTTCCGACCCTGCCGCTTACCGGATACCTGTCCGCCTTTCTCCCTTCGGGAAGC
GTGGCGCTTTCTCATAGCTCACGCTGTAGGTATCTCAGTTCGGTGTAGGTCGTTCGCTCCAAGCTGGGCT
GTGTGCACGAACCCCCCGTTCAGCCCGACCGCTGCGCCTTATCCGGTAACTATCGTCTTGAGTCCAACCC
GGTAAGACACGACTTATCGCCACTGGCAGCAGCCACTGGTAACAGGATTAGCAGAGCGAGGTATGTAGGC
GGTGCTACAGAGTTCTTGAAGTGGTGGCCTAACTACGGCTACACTAGAAGAACAGTATTTGGTATCTGCG
CTCTGCTGAAGCCAGTTACCTTCGGAAAAAGAGTTGGTAGCTCTTGATCCGGCAAACAAACCACCGCTGG
TAGCGGTGGTTTTTTTGTTTGCAAGCAGCAGATTACGCGCAGAAAAAAAGGATCTCAAGAAGATCCTTTG
ATCTTTTCTACGGGGTCTGACGCTCAGTGGAACGAAAACTCACGTTAAGGGATTTTGGTCATGAGATTAT
CAAAAAGGATCTTCACCTAGATCCTTTTAAATTAAAAATGAAGTTTTAAATCAATCTAAAGTATATATGA
GTAAACTTGGTCTGACAGTTACCAATGCTTAATCAGTGAGGCACCTATCTCAGCGATCTGTCTATTTCGT
TCATCCATAGTTGCCTGACTCCCCGTCGTGTAGATAACTACGATACGGGAGGGCTTACCATCTGGCCCCA
GTGCTGCAATGATACCGCGAGATCCACGCTCACCGGCTCCAGATTTATCAGCAATAAACCAGCCAGCCGG
AAGGGCCGAGCGCAGAAGTGGTCCTGCAACTTTATCCGCCTCCATCCAGTCTATTAATTGTTGCCGGGAA
GCTAGAGTAAGTAGTTCGCCAGTTAATAGTTTGCGCAACGTTGTTGCCATTGCTACAGGCATCGTGGTGT
CACGCTCGTCGTTTGGTATGGCTTCATTCAGCTCCGGTTCCCAACGATCAAGGCGAGTTACATGATCCCC
CATGTTGTGCAAAAAAGCGGTTAGCTCCTTCGGTCCTCCGATCGTTGTCAGAAGTAAGTTGGCCGCAGTG
TTATCACTCATGGTTATGGCAGCACTGCATAATTCTCTTACTGTCATGCCATCCGTAAGATGCTTTTCTG
TGACTGGTGAGTACTCAACCAAGTCATTCTGAGAATAGTGTATGCGGCGACCGAGTTGCTCTTGCCCGGC
GTCAATACGGGATAATACCGCGCCACATAGCAGAACTTTAAAAGTGCTCATCATTGGAAAACGTTCTTCG
GGGCGAAAACTCTCAAGGATCTTACCGCTGTTGAGATCCAGTTCGATGTAACCCACTCGTGCACCCAACT
GATCTTCAGCATCTTTTACTTTCACCAGCGTTTCTGGGTGAGCAAAAACAGGAAGGCAAAATGCCGCAAA
AAAGGGAATAAGGGCGACACGGAAATGTTGAATACTCATACTCTTCCTTTTTCAATATTATTGAAGCATT
TATCAGGGTTATTGTCTCATGAGCGGATACATATTTGAATGTATTTAGAAAAATAAACAAATAGGGGTTC
CGCGCACATTTCCCCGAAAAGTGCCACCTGACGTC
Features (pLannotate 1.2.2; 20 found; start..end, strand, type, name):
     28..80      -  misc_feature   bom (fragment): basis of mobility region from pBR322
    235..614     +  enhancer       CMV enhancer: human cytomegalovirus immediate early enhancer
    615..818     +  promoter       CMV promoter: human cytomegalovirus (CMV) immediate early promoter
    814..847     +  LTR            5' LTR (truncated) (fragment): truncated 5' long terminal repeat (LTR) from HIV-1
    863..881     +  promoter       T7 promoter: promoter for bacteriophage T7 RNA polymerase
   1189..1205    -  CDS            p21 (fragment) (sequence withheld): human cyclin-dependent kinase inhibitor 1A; Homo sapiens CDKN1A; mediates p53-dependent arrest in the G1 phase of the cell cycle
   2463..2574    +  polyA_signal   bGH poly(A) signal: bovine growth hormone polyadenylation signal
   2691..2712    +  promoter       SV40 promoter (fragment): SV40 enhancer and early promoter
   2733..3161    +  rep_origin     f1 ori (sequence partly withheld): f1 bacteriophage origin of replication; arrow indicates direction of (+) strand synthesis
   3166..3188    +  promoter       SV40 promoter (fragment): SV40 enhancer and early promoter
   3189..3380    +  promoter       SV40 promoter: SV40 early promoter
   3407..3505    +  CDS            ble (fragment): BLE_KLEPN - Experimental evidence at protein level: Swiss-Prot protein existence level 1. Binding protein with a strong affinity to the bleomycin family of antibiotics. Binds to CL990; an antimitotic-antibiotic compound. From Klebsiella pneumoniae.
   3500..3621    +  polyA_signal   SV40 poly(A) signal: SV40 polyadenylation signal
   3694..3710    -  protein_bind   lac operator: The lac repressor binds to the lac operator to inhibit transcription in E. coli. This inhibition can be relieved by adding lactose or isopropyl-β-D-thiogalactopyranoside (IPTG). lac repressor encoded by lacI
   3718..3748    -  promoter       lac promoter: promoter for the E. coli lac operon
   3763..3784    -  protein_bind   CAP binding site: CAP binding activates transcription in the presence of cAMP. E. coli catabolite activator protein
   3797..3889    -  CDS            lacI (fragment): lac repressor; lacI; The lac repressor binds to the lac operator to inhibit transcription in E. coli. This inhibition can be relieved by adding lactose or isopropyl-β-D-thiogalactopyranoside (IPTG).
   4072..4660    -  rep_origin     ori: high-copy-number ColE1/pMB1/pBR322/pUC origin of replication
   4831..5691    -  CDS            AmpR: β-lactamase; bla; confers resistance to ampicillin, carbenicillin, and related antibiotics
   5692..5796    -  promoter       AmpR promoter: bla
