[The description below was written by a language model from this plasmid's Addgene catalogue record and pLannotate feature annotations shown in this document.]
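Description:
pHIE096 CMV Bxb1 is a mammalian expression plasmid of about 5.8 kb built on pPD005, a pcDNA-derived backbone adapted for Golden Gate assembly. It is maintained in E. coli at high copy through a ColE1/pUC-type origin and selected with ampicillin via the β-lactamase gene and its native promoter. An f1 origin is also present, along with remnants of lac regulatory sequence typical of this vector family.

The payload is a synthetic coding sequence for Bxb1 recombinase, cloned between retained NheI and NotI sites. It is driven by the human cytomegalovirus immediate-early enhancer and promoter and terminated by the bovine growth hormone polyadenylation signal. A T7 promoter sits just upstream of the insert. The automated annotation does not label the recombinase reading frame itself; it corresponds to the unannotated span between the T7 promoter and the bGH signal, and the very short "p21" and HIV-1 LTR hits in this region are most likely spurious matches. Downstream, an SV40 early promoter and SV40 polyadenylation signal flank only a small fragment of a bleomycin-resistance gene, so the plasmid does not appear to carry an intact mammalian selection marker, which fits transient use.

Bxb1 is a serine integrase that catalyses unidirectional recombination between attP and attB sites. According to the record, this plasmid supplies the enzyme for landing pad integration. Typically it would be co-transfected with a donor plasmid carrying the matching attachment site, so that the cargo is inserted at a pre-installed genomic landing pad in engineered mammalian cell lines. The record does not state which landing pad or cell lines it is used with.
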