Addgene plasmid #139252: pHIE096 CMV Bxb1
Purpose: Encodes a Bxb1 recombinase for Landing Pad integration.
Depositing lab: Joshua Leonard. Depositing organization: Northwestern University.
Backbone
  Vector backbone: pPD005 pcDNA Golden Gate
  Vector type: Mammalian Expression, Synthetic Biology
Growth in bacteria
  Bacterial resistance: Ampicillin, 100 μg/mL
  Growth temperature: 37°C
  Growth strain: DH5alpha
  Copy number: High Copy
Gene/Insert
  Gene/Insert name: Bxb1 Recombinase
  Species: Synthetic
  Promoter: CMV
  Cloning method: Restriction Enzyme; 5′ cloning site NheI (not destroyed); 3′ cloning site NotI (not destroyed)
Terms and licenses: Academic/Nonprofit Terms; Industry Terms: Not Available to Industry
Depositor comments: Leonard Lab plasmid reference number: L1571
How to cite: pHIE096 CMV Bxb1 was a gift from Joshua Leonard (Addgene plasmid # 139252 ; http://n2t.net/addgene:139252 ; RRID:Addgene_139252)
