>Addgene plasmid #139252 | pHIE096 CMV Bxb1 | depositor partial sequence | sequence record 269340 | Bxb1 Recombinase
[1500 nt withheld, positions 1-1500]
TGA
